Addgene plasmid #232893: pML107-NET1
Purpose: Plasmid expressing Cas9 and gRNA GTGCCACTAATGGATCCATG which targets the NET1 gene.
Depositing lab: Jolanda Van Leeuwen. Depositing organization: University of Massachusetts, Worcester. Publication: The modifiers that cause changes in gene essentiality. Batte A, Bosch-Guiteras N, Pons C, Ota M, Lopes M, Sharma S, Tellini N, Paltenghi C, Conti M, Kan KT, Ho UL, Wiederkehr M, Barraud J, Ashe M, Aloy P, Liti G, Chabes A, Parts L, van Leeuwen J. Cell Syst. 2026 Mar 2:101515. doi: 10.1016/j.cels.2025.101515. PubMed 41775267.
Backbone
  Vector backbone: pML107
  Backbone manufacturer: Laughery et al, 2015, Yeast
  Backbone size w/o insert (bp): 12367
  Vector type: Yeast Expression, CRISPR
  Selectable markers: LEU2
Growth in bacteria
  Bacterial resistance: Ampicillin, 100 μg/mL
  Growth temperature: 37°C
  Growth strain: DH5alpha
  Copy number: High Copy
Gene/Insert
  Gene/Insert name: NET1 gRNA (alt name: YJL076W)
  gRNA/shRNA sequence: GTGCCACTAATGGATCCATG
  Species: S. cerevisiae (budding yeast)
  Insert size (bp): 33
  Entrez Gene: NET1 (a.k.a. YJL076W, CFI1, ESC5, SRM8)
  Promoter: snR52
  Cloning method: Restriction Enzyme; 5′ cloning site SwaI (destroyed during cloning); 3′ cloning site BclI (destroyed during cloning)
Terms and licenses: Academic/Nonprofit Terms; Industry Terms: Not Available to Industry
How to cite: pML107-NET1 was a gift from Jolanda Van Leeuwen (Addgene plasmid # 232893 ; http://n2t.net/addgene:232893 ; RRID:Addgene_232893)
