[The description below was written by a language model from this plasmid's Addgene catalogue record and pLannotate feature annotations shown in this document.]
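Description:
pML107-NET1 is a yeast CRISPR/Cas9 plasmid built on the pML107 backbone, an E. coli–S. cerevisiae shuttle vector that carries both the nuclease and a guide RNA on a single molecule of about 12.4 kb. In bacteria it replicates from a high-copy ColE1/pUC-type origin and is selected with ampicillin through the β-lactamase gene. In budding yeast it is maintained as a multicopy episome by the 2μ origin and selected by leucine prototrophy through LEU2 expressed from its own promoter. An f1 phage origin, flanking T7 and T3 promoters, and fragments of lacZα, the lac promoter/operator, the pBluescript polylinker and pBR322-derived sequences are backbone remnants with no apparent role in the editing function.

The payload consists of two expression units. Streptococcus pyogenes Cas9 is driven by the strong constitutive TDH3 (GAP) promoter and terminated by the ADH1 terminator. On the opposite strand, the SNR52 small nucleolar RNA promoter, an RNA polymerase III promoter commonly used for guide expression in yeast, drives a single guide RNA made up of a 20-nucleotide spacer directed against NET1 (YJL076W, also known as CFI1, ESC5 or SRM8) fused to the S. pyogenes gRNA scaffold and ended by the SUP4 tRNA terminator. The spacer was introduced as a short 33 bp insert between SwaI and BclI sites, both of which were destroyed in cloning.

Transforming the plasmid into yeast should direct Cas9 cleavage to the NET1 locus for genome editing. The record does not state which repair template or specific edit was intended. The associated publication concerns genetic modifiers that change gene essentiality.
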