Features (pLannotate 1.2.2; 26 found; start..end, strand, type, name):
     27..45      +  promoter       T7 promoter: promoter for bacteriophage T7 RNA polymerase
     54..107     -  misc_feature   MCS (fragment): pBluescript multiple cloning site
    132..798     +  promoter       GAP promoter: S. cerevisiae TDH3; promoter for glyceraldehyde-3-phosphate dehydrogenase
    833..4936    +  CDS            cas9: CAS9_STRP1 - Also known as csn1 From Streptococcus pyogenes serotype M1.
   4994..5181    +  terminator     ADH1 terminator: S. cerevisiae ADH1; transcription terminator for the S. cerevisiae alcohol dehydrogenase 1 (ADH1) gene
   5299..5318    -  terminator     SUP4 terminator: transcription terminator for the S. cerevisiae SUP4 tRNA gene
   5323..5397    -  misc_RNA       gRNA scaffold: guide RNA scaffold for the Streptococcus pyogenes CRISPR/Cas9 system
   5418..5686    -  promoter       SNR52 promoter: promoter for the S. cerevisiae small nucleolar RNA gene SNR52
   5717..5735    -  promoter       T3 promoter: promoter for bacteriophage T3 RNA polymerase
   5778..5800    -  protein_bind   lac operator (fragment): The lac repressor binds to the lac operator to inhibit transcription in E. coli. This inhibition can be relieved by adding lactose or isopropyl-β-D-thiogalactopyranoside (IPTG). lac repressor encoded by lacI
   5804..5834    -  promoter       lac promoter: promoter for the E. coli lac operon
   5849..5870    -  protein_bind   CAP binding site: CAP binding activates transcription in the presence of cAMP. E. coli catabolite activator protein
   5883..5975    -  CDS            lacI (fragment): lac repressor; lacI; The lac repressor binds to the lac operator to inhibit transcription in E. coli. This inhibition can be relieved by adding lactose or isopropyl-β-D-thiogalactopyranoside (IPTG).
   6158..6746    -  rep_origin     ori: high-copy-number ColE1/pMB1/pBR322/pUC origin of replication
   6917..7777    -  CDS            AmpR: β-lactamase; bla; confers resistance to ampicillin, carbenicillin, and related antibiotics
   7778..7882    -  promoter       AmpR promoter: bla
   7909..9255    -  rep_origin     2μ ori: yeast 2μ plasmid origin of replication
   9323..9358    +  CDS            rop (fragment): Rop protein, which maintains plasmids at low copy number; rop
   9460..9510    +  misc_feature   bom (fragment): basis of mobility region from pBR322
   9509..9625    +  CDS            NFS1 (fragment): NFS1_YEAST - Also known as SPL1 From Saccharomyces cerevisiae (strain ATCC 204508 / S288c) (Baker's yeast).
   9990..11081   -  CDS            LEU2: LEU3_YEAST - Experimental evidence at protein level: Swiss-Prot protein existence level 1. Catalyzes the oxidation of 3-carboxy-2-hydroxy-4- methylpentanoate (3-isopropylmalate) to 3-carboxy-4-methyl-2- oxopentanoate. The product decarboxylates to 4-methyl-2 oxopentanoate. From Saccharomyces cerevisiae (strain ATCC 204508 / S288c) (Baker's yeast).
  11082..11489   -  promoter       LEU2 promoter: S. cerevisiae LEU2
  11629..11706   -  CDS            YO192_YEAST (fragment): Experimental evidence at protein level: Swiss-Prot protein existence level 1. From Saccharomyces cerevisiae (strain ATCC 204508 / S288c) (Baker's yeast).
  11737..11789   +  misc_feature   bom (fragment): basis of mobility region from pBR322
  11817..12245   -  rep_origin     f1 ori (sequence partly withheld): f1 bacteriophage origin of replication; arrow indicates direction of (+) strand synthesis
  12249..19      -  CDS            lacZα (fragment) (across the origin): LacZα fragment of β-galactosidase; lacZ fragment
>Addgene plasmid #232893 | pML107-NET1 | addgene full sequence | sequence record 470393 | Addgene NGS Result
GTAAAACGACGGCCAGTGAGCGCGCGTAATACGACTCACTATAGGGCGAATTGGGTACCGGGCCCCCCCT
CGAGGTCGACGGTATCGATAAGCTTGATATCGAATTCAGTCTACTAGTCAGTTCGAGTTTATCATTATCA
ATACTGCCATTTCAAAGAATACGTAAATAATTAATAGTAGTGATTTTCCTAACTTTATTTAGTCAAAAAA
TTAGCCTTTTAATTCTGCTGTAACCCGTACATGCCCAAAATAGGGGGCGGGTTACACAGAATATATAACA
TCGTAGGTGTCTGGGTGAACAGTTTATTCCTGGCATCCACTAAATATAATGGAGCCCGCTTTTTAAGCTG
GCATCCAGAAAAAAAAAGAATCCCAGCACCAAAATATTGTTTTCTTCACCAACCATCAGTTCATAGGTCC
ATTCTCTTAGCGCAACTACAGAGAACAGGGGCACAAACAGGCAAAAAACGGGCACAACCTCAATGGAGTG
ATGCAACCTGCCTGGAGTAAATGATGACACAAGGCAATTGACCCACGCATGTATCTATCTCATTTTCTTA
CACCTTCTATTACCTTCTGCTCTCTCTGATTTGGAAAAAGCTGAAAAAAAAGGTTGAAACCAGTTCCCTG
AAATTATTCCCCTACTTGACTAATAAGTATATAAAGACGGTAGGTATTGATTGTAATTCTGTAAATCTAT
TTCTTAAACTTCTTAAATTCTACTTTTATAGTTAGTCTTTTTTTTAGTTTTAAAACACCAAGAACTTAGT
TTCGAATAAACACACATAAACAAACAAAAGATCTGATATGGATCGAATTAGATCTCGCCACCATGGACAA
GAAGTATTCTATCGGACTGGACATCGGGACTAATAGCGTCGGGTGGGCCGTCATCACTGACGAGTACAAG
GTGCCCTCTAAGAAGTTCAAGGTGCTCGGGAACACCGACCGGCATTCCATCAAGAAAAATCTGATCGGAG
CTCTCCTCTTTGATTCAGGGGAGACCGCTGAAGCAACCCGCCTCAAGCGGACTGCTAGACGGCGGTACAC
CAGGAGGAAGAACCGGATTTGTTACCTTCAAGAGATATTCTCCAACGAAATGGCAAAGGTCGACGACAGC
TTCTTCCATAGGCTGGAAGAATCATTCCTCGTGGAAGAGGATAAGAAGCATGAACGGCATCCCATCTTCG
GTAATATCGTCGACGAGGTGGCCTATCACGAGAAATACCCAACCATCTACCATCTTCGCAAAAAGCTGGT
GGACTCAACCGACAAGGCAGACCTCCGGCTTATCTACCTGGCCCTGGCCCACATGATTAAGTTCAGAGGC
CACTTCCTGATCGAGGGCGACCTCAATCCTGACAATAGCGATGTGGATAAACTGTTCATCCAGCTGGTGC
AGACTTACAACCAGCTCTTTGAAGAGAACCCCATCAATGCAAGCGGAGTCGATGCCAAGGCCATTCTGTC
AGCCCGGCTGTCAAAGAGCCGCAGACTTGAGAATCTTATCGCTCAGCTGCCGGGTGAAAAGAAAAATGGA
CTGTTCGGGAACCTGATTGCTCTTTCACTTGGGCTGACTCCCAATTTCAAGTCTAATTTCGACCTGGCAG
AGGATGCCAAGCTGCAACTGTCCAAGGACACCTATGATGACGATCTCGACAACCTCCTGGCCCAGATCGG
TGACCAATACGCCGACCTTTTCCTTGCTGCTAAGAATCTTTCTGACGCCATCCTGCTGTCTGACATTCTC
CGCGTGAACACTGAAATCACCAAGGCCCCTCTTTCAGCTTCAATGATTAAGCGGTATGATGAGCACCACC
AGGACCTGACCCTGCTTAAGGCACTCGTCCGGCAGCAGCTTCCGGAGAAGTACAAGGAAATCTTCTTTGA
CCAGTCAAAGAATGGATACGCCGGCTACATCGACGGAGGTGCCTCCCAAGAGGAATTTTATAAGTTTATC
AAACCTATCCTTGAGAAGATGGACGGCACCGAAGAGCTCCTCGTGAAACTGAATCGGGAGGATCTGCTGC
GGAAGCAGCGCACTTTCGACAATGGGAGCATTCCCCACCAGATCCATCTTGGGGAGCTTCACGCCATCCT
TCGGCGCCAAGAGGACTTCTACCCCTTTCTTAAGGACAACAGGGAGAAGATTGAGAAAATTCTCACTTTC
CGCATCCCCTACTACGTGGGACCCCTCGCCAGAGGAAATAGCCGGTTTGCTTGGATGACCAGAAAGTCAG
AAGAAACTATCACTCCCTGGAACTTCGAAGAGGTGGTGGACAAGGGAGCCAGCGCTCAGTCATTCATCGA
ACGGATGACTAACTTCGATAAGAACCTCCCCAATGAGAAGGTCCTGCCGAAACATTCCCTGCTCTACGAG
TACTTTACCGTGTACAACGAGCTGACCAAGGTGAAATATGTCACCGAAGGGATGAGGAAGCCCGCATTCC
TGTCAGGCGAACAAAAGAAGGCAATTGTGGACCTTCTGTTCAAGACCAATAGAAAGGTGACCGTGAAGCA
GCTGAAGGAGGACTATTTCAAGAAAATTGAATGCTTCGACTCTGTGGAGATTAGCGGGGTCGAAGATCGG
TTCAACGCAAGCCTGGGTACCTACCATGATCTGCTTAAGATCATCAAGGACAAGGATTTTCTGGACAATG
AGGAGAAAGAGGACATCCTTGAGGACATTGTCCTGACTCTCACTCTGTTCGAGGACCGGGAAATGATCGA
GGAGAGGCTTAAGACCTACGCCCATCTGTTCGACGATAAAGTGATGAAGCAACTTAAACGGAGAAGATAT
ACCGGATGGGGACGCCTTAGCCGCAAACTCATCAACGGAATCCGGGACAAACAGAGCGGAAAGACCATTC
TTGATTTCCTTAAGAGCGACGGATTCGCTAATCGCAACTTCATGCAACTTATCCATGATGATTCCCTGAC
CTTTAAGGAGGACATCCAGAAGGCCCAAGTGTCTGGACAAGGTGACTCACTGCACGAGCATATCGCAAAT
CTGGCTGGTTCACCCGCTATTAAGAAGGGTATTCTCCAGACCGTGAAAGTCGTGGACGAGCTGGTCAAGG
TGATGGGTCGCCATAAACCAGAGAACATTGTCATCGAGATGGCCAGGGAAAACCAGACTACCCAGAAGGG
ACAGAAGAACAGCAGGGAGCGGATGAAAAGAATTGAGGAAGGGATTAAGGAGCTCGGGTCACAGATCCTT
AAAGAGCACCCGGTGGAAAACACCCAGCTTCAGAATGAGAAGCTCTATCTGTACTACCTTCAAAATGGAC
GCGATATGTATGTGGACCAAGAGCTTGATATCAACAGGCTCTCAGACTACGACGTGGACCACATCGTCCC
TCAGAGCTTCCTCAAAGACGACTCAATTGACAATAAGGTGCTGACTCGCTCAGACAAGAACCGGGGAAAG
TCAGATAACGTGCCCTCAGAGGAAGTCGTGAAAAAGATGAAGAACTATTGGCGCCAGCTTCTGAACGCAA
AGCTAATCACTCAGCGGAAGTTCGACAATCTCACTAAGGCTGAGAGGGGCGGACTGAGCGAACTGGACAA
AGCAGGATTCATTAAACGGCAACTTGTGGAGACTCGGCAGATTACTAAACATGTAGCCCAAATCCTTGAC
TCACGCATGAATACCAAGTACGACGAAAACGACAAACTTATCCGCGAGGTGAAGGTGATTACCCTGAAGT
CCAAGCTGGTCAGCGATTTCAGAAAGGACTTTCAATTCTACAAAGTGCGGGAGATCAATAACTATCATCA
TGCTCATGACGCATATCTGAATGCCGTGGTGGGAACCGCCCTAATCAAGAAGTACCCAAAGCTGGAAAGC
GAGTTCGTGTACGGAGACTACAAGGTCTACGACGTGCGCAAGATGATTGCCAAATCTGAGCAGGAGATCG
GAAAGGCCACCGCAAAGTACTTCTTCTACAGCAACATCATGAATTTCTTCAAGACCGAAATCACCCTTGC
AAACGGTGAGATCCGGAAGAGGCCGCTCATCGAGACTAATGGGGAGACTGGCGAAATCGTGTGGGACAAG
GGCAGAGATTTCGCTACCGTGCGCAAAGTGCTTTCTATGCCTCAAGTGAACATCGTGAAGAAAACCGAGG
TGCAAACCGGAGGCTTTTCTAAGGAATCAATCCTCCCCAAGCGCAACTCCGACAAGCTCATTGCAAGGAA
GAAGGATTGGGACCCTAAGAAGTACGGCGGATTCGATTCACCAACTGTGGCTTATTCTGTCCTGGTCGTG
GCTAAGGTGGAAAAAGGAAAGTCTAAGAAGCTCAAGAGCGTGAAGGAACTGCTGGGTATCACCATTATGG
AGCGCAGCTCCTTCGAGAAGAACCCAATTGACTTTCTCGAAGCCAAAGGTTACAAGGAAGTCAAGAAGGA
CCTTATCATCAAGCTCCCAAAGTATAGCCTGTTCGAACTGGAGAATGGGCGGAAGCGGATGCTCGCCTCC
GCTGGCGAACTTCAGAAGGGTAATGAGCTGGCTCTCCCCTCCAAGTACGTGAATTTCCTCTACCTTGCAA
GCCATTACGAGAAGCTGAAGGGGAGCCCCGAGGACAACGAGCAAAAGCAACTGTTTGTGGAGCAGCATAA
GCATTATCTGGACGAGATCATTGAGCAGATTTCCGAGTTTTCTAAACGCGTCATTCTCGCTGATGCCAAC
CTCGATAAAGTCCTTAGCGCATACAATAAGCACAGAGACAAACCAATTCGGGAGCAGGCTGAGAATATCA
TCCACCTGTTCACCCTCACCAATCTTGGTGCCCCTGCCGCATTCAAGTACTTCGACACCACCATCGACCG
GAAACGCTATACCTCCACCAAAGAAGTGCTGGACGCCACCCTCATCCACCAGAGCATCACCGGACTTTAC
GAAACTCGGATTGACCTCTCACAGCTCGGAGGGGATGAGGGAGCTCCCAAGAAAAAGCGCAAGGTAGGTA
GTTCCGGATCCTAGACTCTCGAGGCGAATTTCTTATGATTTATGATTTTTATTATTAAATAAGTTATAAA
AAAAATAAGTGTATACAAATTTTAAAGTGACTCTTAGGTTTTAAAACGAAAATTCTTATTCTTGAGTAAC
TCTTTCCTGTAGGTCAGGTTGCTTTCTCAGGTATAGCATGAGGTCGCTCTTATTGACCACACCTCTACCG
GCATGCCGAGCAAATGCCTGCAAATCGCTCCCCATTTCTCTAGAGCGGCCGTGGTATCGTTTAGATTGGC
AATTACAGTGTCTTAGCTCACATGCTTATAACTAATTACATGACTCGAAGACATAAAAAACAAAAAAAGC
ACCACCGACTCGGTGCCACTTTTTCAAGTTGATAACGGACTAGCCTTATTTTAACTTGCTATTTCTAGCT
CTAAAACCATGGATCCATTAGTGGCACGATCATTTATCTTTCACTGCGGAGAAGTTTCGAACGCCGAAAC
ATGCGCACCAACTTTCACTTCTACAGCGTTTGACCAAAATCTTTTGAACAGAACATTGTAGGGTGTGAAA
AAATGCGCACCTTTACCGCTAGCCCAAGAGGGCACTACAAAATCTAGAGTTGTACTTCAAACGTACATGT
AATCACCTTGTATATACTCGAAAGAAAACATCAAGTTTCTGTATAAATATGAGTGAAAGCATAATCATAC
ATTATCTTTTCAAAGATTGTCCGCGGTGGAGCTCCAGCTTTTGTTCCCTTTAGTGAGGGTTAATTGCGCG
CTTGGCGTAATCATGGTCATAGCTGTTTCCTGTGTGAAATTGTTATCCGCTCACAATTCCACACAACATA
CGAGCCGGAAGCATAAAGTGTAAAGCCTGGGGTGCCTAATGAGTGAGCTAACTCACATTAATTGCGTTGC
GCTCACTGCCCGCTTTCCAGTCGGGAAACCTGTCGTGCCAGCTGCATTAATGAATCGGCCAACGCGCGGG
GAGAGGCGGTTTGCGTATTGGGCGCTCTTCCGCTTCCTCGCTCACTGACTCGCTGCGCTCGGTCGTTCGG
CTGCGGCGAGCGGTATCAGCTCACTCAAAGGCGGTAATACGGTTATCCACAGAATCAGGGGATAACGCAG
GAAAGAACATGTGAGCAAAAGGCCAGCAAAAGGCCAGGAACCGTAAAAAGGCCGCGTTGCTGGCGTTTTT
CCATAGGCTCCGCCCCCCTGACGAGCATCACAAAAATCGACGCTCAAGTCAGAGGTGGCGAAACCCGACA
GGACTATAAAGATACCAGGCGTTTCCCCCTGGAAGCTCCCTCGTGCGCTCTCCTGTTCCGACCCTGCCGC
TTACCGGATACCTGTCCGCCTTTCTCCCTTCGGGAAGCGTGGCGCTTTCTCATAGCTCACGCTGTAGGTA
TCTCAGTTCGGTGTAGGTCGTTCGCTCCAAGCTGGGCTGTGTGCACGAACCCCCCGTTCAGCCCGACCGC
TGCGCCTTATCCGGTAACTATCGTCTTGAGTCCAACCCGGTAAGACACGACTTATCGCCACTGGCAGCAG
CCACTGGTAACAGGATTAGCAGAGCGAGGTATGTAGGCGGTGCTACAGAGTTCTTGAAGTGGTGGCCTAA
CTACGGCTACACTAGAAGAACAGTATTTGGTATCTGCGCTCTGCTGAAGCCAGTTACCTTCGGAAAAAGA
GTTGGTAGCTCTTGATCCGGCAAACAAACCACCGCTGGTAGCGGTGGTTTTTTTGTTTGCAAGCAGCAGA
TTACGCGCAGAAAAAAAGGATCTCAAGAAGATCCTTTGATCTTTTCTACGGGGTCTGACGCTCAGTGGAA
CGAAAACTCACGTTAAGGGATTTTGGTCATGAGATTATCAAAAAGGATCTTCACCTAGATCCTTTTAAAT
TAAAAATGAAGTTTTAAATCAATCTAAAGTATATATGAGTAAACTTGGTCTGACAGTTACCAATGCTTAA
TCAGTGAGGCACCTATCTCAGCGATCTGTCTATTTCGTTCATCCATAGTTGCCTGACTCCCCGTCGTGTA
GATAACTACGATACGGGAGGGCTTACCATCTGGCCCCAGTGCTGCAATGATACCGCGAGACCCACGCTCA
CCGGCTCCAGATTTATCAGCAATAAACCAGCCAGCCGGAAGGGCCGAGCGCAGAAGTGGTCCTGCAACTT
TATCCGCCTCCATCCAGTCTATTAATTGTTGCCGGGAAGCTAGAGTAAGTAGTTCGCCAGTTAATAGTTT
GCGCAACGTTGTTGCCATTGCTACAGGCATCGTGGTGTCACGCTCGTCGTTTGGTATGGCTTCATTCAGC
TCCGGTTCCCAACGATCAAGGCGAGTTACATGATCCCCCATGTTGTGCAAAAAAGCGGTTAGCTCCTTCG
GTCCTCCGATCGTTGTCAGAAGTAAGTTGGCCGCAGTGTTATCACTCATGGTTATGGCAGCACTGCATAA
TTCTCTTACTGTCATGCCATCCGTAAGATGCTTTTCTGTGACTGGTGAGTACTCAACCAAGTCATTCTGA
GAATAGTGTATGCGGCGACCGAGTTGCTCTTGCCCGGCGTCAATACGGGATAATACCGCGCCACATAGCA
GAACTTTAAAAGTGCTCATCATTGGAAAACGTTCTTCGGGGCGAAAACTCTCAAGGATCTTACCGCTGTT
GAGATCCAGTTCGATGTAACCCACTCGTGCACCCAACTGATCTTCAGCATCTTTTACTTTCACCAGCGTT
TCTGGGTGAGCAAAAACAGGAAGGCAAAATGCCGCAAAAAAGGGAATAAGGGCGACACGGAAATGTTGAA
TACTCATACTCTTCCTTTTTCAATATTATTGAAGCATTTATCAGGGTTATTGTCTCATGAGCGGATACAT
ATTTGAATGTATTTAGAAAAATAAACAAATAGGGGTTCCGCGCACATTTCCCCGAAAAGTGCCACCTGAA
CGAAGCATCTGTGCTTCATTTTGTAGAACAAAAATGCAACGCGAGAGCGCTAATTTTTCAAACAAAGAAT
CTGAGCTGCATTTTTACAGAACAGAAATGCAACGCGAAAGCGCTATTTTACCAACGAAGAATCTGTGCTT
CATTTTTGTAAAACAAAAATGCAACGCGAGAGCGCTAATTTTTCAAACAAAGAATCTGAGCTGCATTTTT
ACAGAACAGAAATGCAACGCGAGAGCGCTATTTTACCAACAAAGAATCTATACTTCTTTTTTGTTCTACA
AAAATGCATCCCGAGAGCGCTATTTTTCTAACAAAGCATCTTAGATTACTTTTTTTCTCCTTTGTGCGCT
CTATAATGCAGTCTCTTGATAACTTTTTGCACTGTAGGTCCGTTAAGGTTAGAAGAAGGCTACTTTGGTG
TCTATTTTCTCTTCCATAAAAAAAGCCTGACTCCACTTCCCGCGTTTACTGATTACTAGCGAAGCTGCGG
GTGCATTTTTTCAAGATAAAGGCATCCCCGATTATATTCTATACCGATGTGGATTGCGCATACTTTGTGA
ACAGAAAGTGATAGCGTTGATGATTCTTCATTGGTCAGAAAATTATGAACGGTTTCTTCTATTTTGTCTC
TATATACTACGTATAGGAAATGTTTACATTTTCGTATTGTTTTCGATTCACTCTATGAATAGTTCTTACT
ACAATTTTTTTGTCTAAAGAGTAATACTAGAGATAAACATAAAAAATGTAGAGGTCGAGTTTAGATGCAA
GTTCAAGGAGCGAAAGGTGGATGGGTAGGTTATATAGGGATATAGCACAGAGATATATAGCAAAGAGATA
CTTTTGAGCAATGTTTGTGGAAGCGGTATTCGCAATATTTTAGTAGCTCGTTACAGTCCGGTGCGTTTTT
GGTTTTTTGAAAGTGCGTCTTCAGAGCGCTTTTGGTTTTCAAAAGCGCTCTGAAGTTCCTATACTTTCTA
GCTAGAGAATAGGAACTTCGGAATAGGAACTTCAAAGCGTTTCCGAAAACGAGCGCTTCCGAAAATGCAA
CGCGAGCTGCGCACATACAGCTCACTGTTCACGTCGCACCTATATCTGCGTGTTGCCTGTATATATATAT
ACATGAGAAGAACGGCATAGTGCGTGTTTATGCTTAAATGCGTACTTATATGCGTCTATTTATGTAGGAT
GAAAGGTAGTCTAGTACCTCCTGTGATATTATCCCATTCCATGCGGGGTATCGTATGCTTCCTTCAGCAC
TACCCTTTAGCTGTTCTATATGCTGCCACTCCTCAATTGGATTAGTCTCATCCTTCAATGCTATCATTTC
CTTTGATATTGGATCATACTAAGAAACCATTATTATCATGACATTAACCTATAAAAATAGGCGTATCACG
AGGCCCTTTCGTCTCGCGCGTTTCGGTGATGACGGTGAAAACCTCTGACACATGCAGCTCCCGGAGACGG
TCACAGCTTGTCTGTAAGCGGATGCCGGGAGCAGACAAGCCCGTCAGGGCGCGTCAGCGGGTGTTGGCGG
GTGTCGGGGCTGGCTTAACTATGCGGCATCAGAGCAGATTGTACTGAGAGTGCACCATATCGACTACGTC
GTTAAGGCCGTTTCTGACAGAGTAAAATTCTTGAGGGAACTTTCACCATTATGGGAAATGGTTCAAGAAG
GTATTGACTTAAACTCCATCAAATGGTCAGGTCATTGAGTGTTTTTTATTTGTTGTATTTTTTTTTTTTT
AGAGAAAATCCTCCAATATATAAATTAGGAATCATAGTTTCATGATTTTCTGTTACACCTAACTTTTTGT
GTGGTGCCCTCCTCCTTGTCAATATTAATGTTAAAGTGCAATTCTTTTTCCTTATCACGTTGAGCCATTA
GTATCAATTTGCTTACCTGTATTCCTTTACATCCTCCTTTTTCTCCTTCTTGATAAATGTATGTAGATTG
CGTATATAGTTTCGTCTACCCTATGAACATATTCCATTTTGTAATTTCGTGTCGTTTCTATTATGAATTT
CATTTATAAAGTTTATGTACAAATATCATAAAAAAAGAGAATCTTTTTAAGCAAGGATTTTCTTAACTTC
TTCGGCGACAGCATCACCGACTTCGGTGGTACTGTTGGAACCACCTAAATCACCAGTTCTGATACCTGCA
TCCAAAACCTTTTTAACTGCATCTTCAATGGCCTTACCTTCTTCAGGCAAGTTCAATGACAATTTCAACA
TCATTGCAGCAGACAAGATAGTGGCGATAGGGTTGACCTTATTCTTTGGCAAATCTGGAGCAGAACCGTG
GCATGGTTCGTACAAACCAAATGCGGTGTTCTTGTCTGGCAAAGAGGCCAAGGACGCAGATGGCAACAAA
CCCAAGGAACCTGGGATAACGGAGGCTTCATCGGAGATGATATCACCAAACATGTTGCTGGTGATTATAA
TACCATTTAGGTGGGTTGGGTTCTTAACTAGGATCATGGCGGCAGAATCAATCAATTGATGTTGAACCTT
CAATGTAGGAAATTCGTTCTTGATGGTTTCCTCCACAGTTTTTCTCCATAATCTTGAAGAGGCCAAAACA
TTAGCTTTATCCAAGGACCAAATAGGCAATGGTGGCTCATGTTGTAGGGCCATGAAAGCGGCCATTCTTG
TGATTCTTTGCACTTCTGGAACGGTGTATTGTTCACTATCCCAAGCGACACCATCACCATCGTCTTCCTT
TCTCTTACCAAAGTAAATACCTCCCACTAATTCTCTGACAACAACGAAGTCAGTACCTTTAGCAAATTGT
GGCTTGATTGGAGATAAGTCTAAAAGAGAGTCGGATGCAAAGTTACATGGTCTTAAGTTGGCGTACAATT
GAAGTTCTTTACGGATTTTTAGTAAACCTTGTTCAGGTCTAACACTACCTGTACCCCATTTAGGACCACC
CACAGCACCTAACAAAACGGCATCAGCCTTCTTGGAGGCTTCCAGCGCCTCATCTGGAAGTGGAACACCT
GTAGCATCTATAGCAGCACCACCAATTAAATGATTTTCGAAATCGAACTTGACATTGGAACGAACATCAG
AAATAGCTTTAAGAACCTTAATGGCTTCGGCTGTGATTTCTTGACCAACGTGGTCACCTGGCAAAACGAC
GATCTTCTTAGGGGCAGACATTAGAATGGTATATCCTTGAAATATATATATATATATTGCTGAAATGTAA
AAGGTAAGAAAAGTTAGAAAGTAAGACGATTGCTAACCACCTATTGGAAAAAACAATAGGTCCTTAAATA
ATATTGTCAACTTCAAGTATTGTGATGCAAGCATTTAGTCATGAACGCTTCTCTATTCTATATGAAAAGC
CGGTTCCGGCGCTCTCACCTTTCCTTTTTCTCCCAATTTTTCAGTTGAAAAAGGTATATGCGTCAGGCGA
CCTCTGAAATTAACAAAAAATTTCCAGTCATCGAATTTGATTCTGTGCGATAGCGCCCCTGTGTGTTCTC
GTTATGTTGAGGAAAAAAATAATGGTTGCTAAGAGATTCGAACTCTTGCATCTTACGATACCTGAGTATT
CCCACAGTTAACTGCGGTCAAGATATTTCTTGAATCAGGCGCCTTAGACCGCTCGGCCAAACAACCAATT
ACTTGTTGAGAAATAGAGTATAATTATCCTATAAATATAACGTTTTTGAACACACATGAACAAGGAAGTA
CAGGACAATTGATTTTGAAGAGAATGTGGATTTTGATGTAATTGTTGGGATTCCATTTTTAATAAGGCAA
TAATATTAGGTATGTAGATATACTAGAAGTTCTCCTCGACCGGTCGATATGCGGTGTGAAATACCGCACA
GATGCGTAAGGAGAAAATACCGCATCAGGAAATTGTAAGCGTTAATATTTTGTTAAAATTCGCGTTAAAT
TTTTGTTAAATCAGCTCATTTTTTAACCAATAGGCCGAAATCGGCAAAATCCCTTATAAATCAAAAGAAT
AGACCGAGATAGGGT
[37 nt withheld, positions 11916-11952]
AAAGAACGTGGACTCCAACGTCAAAGG
[49 nt withheld, positions 11980-12028]
T
[91 nt withheld, positions 12030-12120]
G
[124 nt withheld, positions 12122-12245]
CCATTCGCCATTCAGGCTGCGCAACTGTTGGGAAGGGCGATCGGTGCGGGCCTCTTCGCTATTACGCCAG
CTGGCGAAAGGGGGATGTGCTGCAAGGCGATTAAGTTGGGTAACGCCAGGGTTTTCCCAGTCACGACGTT
